>Addgene plasmid #71053 | pFOSGE_COF4B07 | depositor partial sequence | sequence record 126995 | insert
ATGGAGAGAGCTGAAGGGTGTGAAGTCGTCTCTCCGATCGATCAATCGCGGGGTGGAAAGGAAAGCGAAG
CTTCCGCAGACGAATCACTGTTGTTTTACTGCAAAAGCAAAGAGGCCGAAGTCAAACGCATAAACAAGGA
GTTGGCCAATATACGAAGCAAATTTAAAGGAGACAAAACCCTCGACGGCTATCAGAAAAAGAAATATGTC
TGTAAGCTATTATTCATATTTCTCCTCGGCCATGACATCGACTTCGGGCACATGGAGGCGGTCAATTTGC
TGTCCTCCAACAAATACTCAGAAAAGCAGATTGGTTACCTTTTCATCTCAGTGTTGGTGAACACCAACAG
CGACCTTATTCGGCTGATCATCCAATCTATAAAGAATGATTTGCAGTCGCGTAATCCTGTGCACGTTAAT
CTGGCACTACAATGCATTGCCAACATTGGAAGTCGGGATATGGCCGAGTCCTTTTCCAACGAAATACCCA
AGCTACTCGTCTCGGGCGACACCATGGACGTGGTGAAGCAGTCGGCGGCGCTATGCCTGCTCCGCCTGTT
CCGCTCCTCGCCGGACATCATTCCCGGTGGTGAGTGGACTTCGCGCATTATCCATTTGCTCAATGATCAG
CACATGGGAGTGGTCACAGCGGCCACCTCGCTGATCGACGCCTTGGTGAAGCGCAATCCGGACGAGTACA
AGGGTTGTGTTAATTTGGCTGTTTCACGCTTATCCCGGATCGTAACAGCCAGCTACACGGATCTTCAGGA
TTACACATATTACTTTGTGCCGGCTCCATGGCTATCGGTGAAACTTCTGCGATTGCTGCAAAACTACAAT
CCAGTGACCGAAGAGGCCGGTGTGCGGGCCCGCTTGAATGAAACTTTGGAGACGATTTTGAACAAGGCGC
AAGAGCCGCCAAAGAGTAAGAAGGTGCAGCACTCTAACGCAAAGAACGCCGTGCTCTTCGAGGCCATCAA
CCTGATCATTCACAGCGACAGCGAGCCGAACCTTCTTGTCCGCGCTTGCAACCAGTTGGGACAGTTCCTT
AGCAATCGGGAGACCAACTTGCGCTATCTGGCTCTGGAGTCCATGTGCCACCTGGCCACATCGGAGTTCT
CGCACGAGGAGGTGAAGAAGCACCAGGAGGTGGTCATTTTGTCAATGAAAATGGAGAAGGACGTGTCCGT
GCGCCAAATGGCGGTGGATCTTTTGTATGCCATGTGTGATCGTGGTAATGCCGAGGAAATTGTTCAGGAG
ATGCTCAACTATCTGGAGACGGCCGACTACTCTATTCGTGAGGAAATGGTGCTCAAGGTGGCCATTCTTG
CCGAGAAGTACGCCACGGATTATACCTGGTATGTGGACGTTATCCTCAATCTAATTCGCATTGCTGGCGA
CTACGTGTCTGAGGAAGTATGGTACCGCGTCATTCAGATCGTGATCAATCGCGAGGAGGTTCAAGGCTAT
GCCGCAAAGACTGTTTTTGAGGCGCTACAGGCCCCTGCCTGCCACGAAAACATGGTTAAAGTGGGCGGCT
ACATCTTGGGCGAGTTTGGCAACTTAATCGCCGGAGATTCCCGCTCAGCACCACTGGTACAATTCAAGCT
ACTGCACTCCAAGTACCACTTGTGCTCGCCGATGACCCGGGCCCTTCTTCTGTCCACGTACATTAAATTT
ATCAACCTCTTTCCGGAAATTCGTACCAATATCCAGGATGTGTTCCGCCAGCACAGCAATCTTCGATCCG
CAGATGCGGAACTGCAGCAGCGAGCTAGCGAATATCTCCAGCTTAGCATAGTGGCATCGACAGACGTTTT
GGCCACCGTCCTGGAGGAGATGCCATCGTTCCCGGAACGCGAGAGCTCAATTTTAGCAGTGCTAAAGAAG
AAGAAGCCCGGCAGGGTGCCGGAGAACGAAATTCGCGAGTCGAAGAGCCCGGCACCCCTGACTTCTGCAG
CGCAGAACAACGCCCTTGTGAACAATTCACATAGCAAGCTGAATAACAGCAACGCAAATACGGATCTGCT
TGGATTAAGCACTCCGCCATCAAATAATATTGGCAGTGGTAGCAATAGCAACAGTACGCTCATTGATGTT
TTGGGCGACATGTACGGCAGCAATAGTAACAACAACTCAAGTGCCGTGTACAACACGAAGAAGTTTTTGT
TCAAGAACAATGGTGTTTTGTTTGAGAACGAAATGCTGCAGATCGGTGTGAAGAGCGAGTTTCGCCAGAA
TTTAGGACGATTAGGCCTTTTCTACGGCAACAAGACACAGGTTCCCCTGACAAACTTCAATCCTGTGCTG
CAATGGTCTGCCGAGGATGCGCTTAAGCTGAACGTGCAGATGAAGGTGGTGGAGCCAACCCTGGAGGCCG
GCGCCCAGATCCAACAACTGTTAACCGCGGAATGCATCGAGGACTACGCCGATGCGCCAACAATCGAGAT
CAGTTTCCGCTACAACGGCACCCAGCAGAAGTTCAGCATTAAACTGCCATTGAGCGTTAACAAATTCTTT
GAGCCTACCGAAATGAATGCGGAATCATTCTTTGCACGATGGAAGAACCTTAGCGGTGAACAACAACGGT
CACAGAAAGTGTTCAAGGCTGCACAGCCACTGGATTTGCCCGGAGCCCGCAACAAGCTTATGGGCTTTGG
AATGCAACTGCTGGACCAAGTGGATCCCAATCCAGACAACATGGTCTGCGCGGGCATCATTCATACGCAA
TCGCAACAGGTGGGCTGCCTTATGCGATTGGAGCCGAACAAGCAGGCTCAGATGTTCCGACTGACAGTTC
GGGCAAGCAAGGAGACCGTAACTCGGGAAATCTGCGATCTGTTGACGGATCAATTC
