>Addgene plasmid #71053 | pFOSGE_COF4B07 | addgene partial sequence | sequence record 131429 | M13-F20 5'-TGTAAAACGACGGCCAGT-3'
GCTGATAGTGACCTGTTCGTTGCAACAAATTGATGAGCAATGCTTTTTTATAATGCCAACTTTGTACAAA
AAAGCAGGCTTCATGGAGAGAGCTGAAGGGTGTGAAGTCGTCTCTCCGATCGATCAATCGCGGGGTGGAA
AGGAAAGCGAAGCTTCCGCAGACGAATCACTGTTGTTTTACTGCAAAAGCAAAGAGGCCGAAGTCAAACG
CATAAACAAGGAGTTGGCCAATATACGAAGCAAATTTAAAGGAGACAAAACCCTCGACGGCTATCAGAAA
AAGAAATATGTCTGTAAGCTATTATTCATATTTCTCCTCGGCCATGACATCGACTTCGGGCACATGGAGG
CGGTCAATTTGCTGTCCTCCAACAAATACTCAGAAAAGCAGATTGGTTACCTTTTCATCTCAGTGTTGGT
GAACACCAACAGCGACCTTATTCGGCTGATCATCCAATCTATAAAGAATGATTTGCAGTCGCGTAATCCT
GTGCACGTTAATCTGGCACTACAATGCATTGCCAACATTGGAAGTCGGGATATGGCCGAGTCCTTTTCCA
ACGAAATACCCAAGCTACTCGTCTCGGGCGACACCATGGACGTGGTGAAGCAGTCGGCGGCGCTATGCCT
GCTCCGCCTGTTCCGCTCCTCGCCGGACATCATTCCCGGTGGTGAGTGGACTTCGCGCATTATCCATTTG
CTCAATGATCAGCACATGGGAGTGGTCACAGCGGCCACCT
