>Addgene plasmid #71053 | pFOSGE_COF4B07 | addgene partial sequence | sequence record 131430 | M13-Rev 5'-CAGGAAACAGCTATGACC-3'
TATTTTGACTGATAGTGACCTGTTCGTTGCAACAAATTGATAAGCAATGCTTTCTTATAATGCCAACTTT
GTACAAGAAAGCTGGGTCGAATTGATCCGTCAACAGATCGCAGATTTCCCGAGTTACGGTCTCCTTGCTT
GCCCGAACTGTCAGTCGGAACATCTGAGCCTGCTTGTTCGGCTCCAATCGCATAAGGCAGCCCACCTGTT
GCGATTGCGTATGAATGATGCCCGCGCAGACCATGTTGTCTGGATTGGGATCCACTTGGTCCAGCAGTTG
CATTCCAAAGCCCATAAGCTTGTTGCGGGCTCCGGGCAAATCCAGTGGCTGTGCAGCCTTGAACACTTTC
TGTGACCGTTGTTGTTCACCGCTAAGGTTCTTCCATCGTGCAAAGAATGATTCCGCATTCATTTCGGTAG
GCTCAAAGAATTTGTTAACGCTCAATGGCAGTTTAATGCTGAACTTCTGCTGGGTGCCGTTGTAGCGGAA
ACTGATCTCGATTGTTGGCGCATCGGCGTAGTCCTCGATGCATTCCGCGGTTAACAGTTGTTGGATCTGG
GCGCCGGCCTCCAGGGTTGGCTCCACCACCTTCATCTGCACGTTCAGCTTAAGCGCATCCTCGGCAGACC
ATTGCAGCACAGGATTGAAGTTTGTCAGGG
