[The description below was written by a language model from this plasmid's Addgene catalogue record.]
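Description:
pFOSGE_COF4B07 is a Gateway entry clone built on the Invitrogen pDONR221 donor backbone and carrying the Drosophila melanogaster alpha-Adaptin coding region (CG4260, transcript FBtr0089489) as an insert of about 2.9 kb. It is a bacterial cloning plasmid only: it is maintained at high copy in standard E. coli hosts and selected with kanamycin. The insert was introduced by Gateway recombination, which in a pDONR221-derived clone normally means a BP reaction that replaces the donor vector's counter-selectable cassette and leaves the gene flanked by attL sites. No feature table accompanies the record, so the exact site arrangement, the boundaries of the open reading frame, and whether a stop codon is retained are not stated. M13 forward and reverse primer sites in the backbone flank the insert and are listed for sequence verification.

As an entry vector, the plasmid has no promoter, tag or reporter intended to drive expression of the insert. Its role is to serve as a sequence-verified source from which alpha-Adaptin can be moved by LR recombination into any compatible destination vector, which then supplies the promoter, fusion partners and host-specific elements. The clone comes from a collection associated with a study of the context-dependent regulatory functions of Drosophila transcriptional regulators and cofactors, suggesting it was one of many open reading frames assembled for systematic transfer into assay vectors. The record does not specify which destination constructs or fusions were used with this particular clone.
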