Addgene plasmid #71053: pFOSGE_COF4B07
Purpose: Gateway entry clone
Depositing lab: Alexander Stark. Depositing organization: Research Institute of Molecular Pathology (IMP). Publication: Transcriptional regulators form diverse groups with context-dependent regulatory functions. Stampfel G, Kazmar T, Frank O, Wienerroither S, Reiter F, Stark A. Nature. 2015 Nov 9. doi: 10.1038/nature15545. PubMed 26550828.
Backbone
  Vector backbone: pDONR221
  Backbone manufacturer: Invitrogen
  Backbone size w/o insert (bp): 4762
  Vector type: Gateway entry vector
Growth in bacteria
  Bacterial resistance: Kanamycin, 50 μg/mL
  Growth temperature: 37°C
  Growth strain: DH5alpha
  Copy number: High Copy
Gene/Insert
  Gene/Insert name: alpha-Adaptin (alt names: FBgn0263350; CG4260, FBtr0089489)
  Species: D. melanogaster (fly)
  Insert size (bp): 2856
  Cloning method: Gateway Cloning
  Sequencing primers: 5′ M13-F20; 3′ M13R
Terms and licenses: Academic/Nonprofit Terms; Industry Terms: Not Available to Industry
How to cite: pFOSGE_COF4B07 was a gift from Alexander Stark (Addgene plasmid # 71053 ; http://n2t.net/addgene:71053 ; RRID:Addgene_71053)
